>Addgene plasmid #156698 | pD649-HAsp-SIGLEC15-Fc(DAPA)-AviTag-6xHis | addgene full sequence | sequence record 412871 | Addgene NGS Result
TTTCAATATTATTGAAGCATTTATCAGGGTTATTGTCTCATGAGCGGATACATATTTGAATGTATTTAGA
AAAATAAACAAATAGGGGTCAGTGTTACAACCAATTAACCAATTCTGAACATTATCGCGAGCCCATTTAT
ACCTGAATATGGCTCATAACACCCCTTGCTCATGACCAAAATCCCTTAACGTGAGTTACGCGCGCGTCGT
TCCACTGAGCGTCAGACCCCGTAGAAAAGATCAAAGGATCTTCTTGAGATCCTTTTTTTCTGCGCGTAAT
CTGCTGCTTGCAAACAAAAAAACCACCGCTACCAGCGGTGGTTTGTTTGCCGGATCAAGAGCTACCAACT
CTTTTTCCGAAGGTAACTGGCTTCAGCAGAGCGCAGATACCAAATACTGTTCTTCTAGTGTAGCCGTAGT
TAGCCCACCACTTCAAGAACTCTGTAGCACCGCCTACATACCTCGCTCTGCTAATCCTGTTACCAGTGGC
TGCTGCCAGTGGCGATAAGTCGTGTCTTACCGGGTTGGACTCAAGACGATAGTTACCGGATAAGGCGCAG
CGGTCGGGCTGAACGGGGGGTTCGTGCACACAGCCCAGCTTGGAGCGAACGACCTACACCGAACTGAGAT
ACCTACAGCGTGAGCTATGAGAAAGCGCCACGCTTCCCGAAGGGAGAAAGGCGGACAGGTATCCGGTAAG
CGGCAGGGTCGGAACAGGAGAGCGCACGAGGGAGCTTCCAGGGGGAAACGCCTGGTATCTTTATAGTCCT
GTCGGGTTTCGCCACCTCTGACTTGAGCGTCGATTTTTGTGATGCTCGTCAGGGGGGCGGAGCCTATGGA
AAAACGCCAGCAACGCGGCCTTTTTACGGTTCCTGGCCTTTTGCTGGCCTTTTGCTCACATGTTCTTTCC
TGCGTTATCCCCTGATTCTGTGGATAACCGTATTACCGCCTTTGAGTGAGCTGATACCGCTCGCCGCAGC
CGAACGACCGAGCGCAGCGAGTCAGTGAGCGAGGAAGCGGAAGGCGAGAGTAGGGAACTGCCAGGCATCA
AACTAAGCAGAAGGCCCCTGACGGATGGCCTTTTTGCGTTTCTACAAACTCTTTCTGTGTTGTAAAACGA
CGGCCAGTCTTAAGCTCGGGCCCCCTGGGCGGTTCTGATAACGAGTAATCGTTAATCCGCAAATAACGTA
AAAACCCGCTTCGGCGGGTTTTTTTATGGGGGGAGTTTAGGGAAAGAGCATTTGTCAGAATATTTAAGGG
CGCCTGTCACTTTGCTTGATATATGAGAATTATTTAACCTTATAAATGAGAAAAAAGCAACGCACTTTAA
ATAAGATACGTTGCTTTTTCGATTGATGAACACCTATAATTAAACTATTCATCTATTATTTATGATTTTT
TGTATATACAATATTTCTAGTTTGTTAAAGAGAATTAAGAAAATAAATCTCGAAAATAATAAAGGGAAAA
TCAGTTTTTGATATCAAAATTATACATGTCAACGATAATACAAAATATAATACAAACTATAAGATGTTAT
CAGTATTTATTATCATTTAGAATAAATTTTGTGTCGCCCTTAATTGTGAGCGGATAACAATTACGAGCTT
CATGCACAGTGGCGTTGACTCAATATTGGCCATTAGCCATATTATTCATTGGTTATATAGCATAAATCAA
TATTGGCTATTGGCCATTGCATACGTTGTATCTATATCATAATATGTACATTTATATTGGCTCATGTCCA
ATATGACCGCCATGTTGGCATTGATTATTGACTAGTTATTAATAGTAATCAATTACGGGGTCATTAGTTC
ATAGCCCATATATGGAGTTCCGCGTTACATAACTTACGGTAAATGGCCCGCCTGGCTGACCGCCCAACGA
CCCCCGCCCATTGACGTCAATAATGACGTATGTTCCCATAGTAACGCCAATAGGGACTTTCCATTGACGT
CAATGGGTGGAGTATTTACGGTAAACTGCCCACTTGGCAGTACATCAAGTGTATCATATGCCAAGTACGC
CCCCTATTGACGTCAATGACGGTAAATGGCCCGCCTGGCATTATGCCCAGTACATGACCTTATGGGACTT
TCCTACTTGGCAGTACATCTACGTATTAGTCATCGCTATTACCATGGTGATGCGGTTTTGGCAGTACATC
AATGGGCGTGGATAGCGGTTTGACTCACGGGGATTTCCAAGTCTCCACCCCATTGACGTCAATGGGAGTT
TGTTTTGGCACCAAAATCAACGGGACTTTCCAAAATGTCGTAACAACTCCGCCCCATTGACGCAAATGGG
CGGTAGGCGTGTACGGTGGGAGGTCTATATAAGCAGAGCTCGTTTAGTGAACCGTCAGATCGCCTGGAGA
CGCCATCCACGCTGTTTTGACCTCCATAGAAGACACCGGGACCGATCCAGCCTCCGCGGCCGGGAACGGT
GCATTGGAACGCGGATTCCCCGTGCCAAGAGTGACGTAAGTACCGCCTATAGAGTCTATAGGCCCACCCC
CTTGGCTTCGTTAGAACGCGGCTACAATTAATACATAACCTTATGTATCATACACATACGATTTAGGTGA
CACTATAGAATAACATCCACTTTGCCTTTCTCTCCACAGGTGTCCACTCCCAGGTCCAACTGCACCTCGG
TTCTATCGAAAACGCGCCTGCTAGCGCCACCATGAAGACCATCATTGCCCTGAGCTACATCTTCTGCCTG
GTGTTCGCTGCGGCCGCCTTTGTGCGGACCAAGATCGATACCACCGAGAACCTGCTGAACACCGAGGTGC
ACAGTTCTCCCGCTCAGAGATGGTCTATGCAGGTCCCACCTGAAGTGTCTGCTGAAGCTGGGGATGCTGC
CGTGCTGCCTTGTACCTTTACACACCCTCACAGACACTACGACGGCCCTCTGACAGCTATTTGGAGAGCC
GGCGAACCTTATGCCGGACCACAGGTGTTCAGATGTGCCGCCGCTAGAGGATCTGAGCTGTGTCAGACAG
CCCTGAGCCTGCACGGAAGATTCAGACTGCTGGGCAACCCCAGACGGAACGATCTGAGCCTGAGAGTGGA
AAGACTGGCCCTGGCCGACGATCGGAGATACTTCTGCAGAGTGGAATTTGCCGGCGACGTGCACGACAGA
TATGAGAGCAGACACGGCGTGCGGCTGCATGTGACAGCTGCCCCTAGAATCGTGAACATCAGCGTGCTGC
CATCTCCAGCTCACGCCTTTAGAGCCCTGTGTACAGCTGAAGGCGAACCTCCTCCTGCTCTTGCTTGGAG
TGGACCTGCTCTGGGAAATTCTCTGGCCGCCGTCAGATCTCCTAGAGAAGGACACGGACACCTGGTCACA
GCTGAGCTGCCTGCTCTGACCCACGATGGCAGATACACCTGTACAGCCGCCAATAGCCTGGGCAGATCTG
AGGCCAGCGTGTACCTGTTCAGATTTCATGGCGCCAGCGGCGCCTCTACAGGCGCGCCGGGCGGCGACAA
GACCCACACCTGCCCCCCCTGCCCAGCTCCAGAACTGCTGGGAGGGCCTTCCGTGTTCCTGTTCCCCCCC
AAGCCCAAGGACACCCTGATGATCAGCAGGACCCCCGAGGTGACCTGCGTGGTGGTGGCCGTGTCCCACG
AGGACCCAGAGGTGAAGTTCAACTGGTACGTGGACGGCGTGGAGGTGCACAACGCCAAGACCAAGCCCAG
AGAGGAGCAGTACAACAGCACCTACAGGGTGGTGTCCGTGCTGACCGTGCTGCACCAGGACTGGCTGAAC
GGCAAAGAATACAAGTGCAAAGTCTCCAACAAGGCCCTGGCTGCCCCAATCGAAAAGACAATCAGCAAGG
CCAAGGGCCAGCCACGGGAGCCCCAGGTGTACACCCTGCCCCCCAGCCGGGAGGAGATGACCAAGAACCA
GGTGTCCCTGACCTGTCTGGTGAAGGGCTTCTACCCCAGCGATATCGCCGTGGAGTGGGAGAGCAACGGC
CAGCCCGAGAACAACTACAAGACCACCCCCCCAGTGCTGGACAGCGACGGCAGCTTCTTCCTGTACAGCA
AGCTGACCGTGGACAAGTCCAGGTGGCAGCAGGGCAACGTGTTCAGCTGCAGCGTGATGCACGAGGCCCT
GCACAACCACTACACCCAGAAGTCCCTGAGCCTGAGCCCCGGCGGCAGCGGTCTTAATGATATTTTCGAG
GCTCAGAAGATTGAGTGGCATGAACACCACCACCATCACCACTAAGGCCGGCCTGTAGTCACTGGCACAA
CGCGTTACCCGGTAAGCCAATCGGGTATACACGGTCGTCATACTGCAGACAGGGTTCTTCTACTTTGCAA
GATAGTCTTGAGTAGTAAAATAAATAGATAGAGAAAATCAGCCTCGACTGTGCCTTCTAGTTGCCAGCCA
TCTGTTGTTTGCCCCTCCCCCGTGCCTTCCTTGACCCTGGAAGGTGCCACTCCCACTGTCCTTTCCTAAT
AAAATGAGGAAATTGCATCACAACACTCAACCCTATCTCGGTCTATTCTTTTGATTTATAAGGGATTTTG
CCGATTTCGGCCTATTGGTTAAAAAATGAGCTGATTTAACAAAAATTTAACGCGAATTAATTCTGTGGAA
TGTGTGTCAGTTAGGGTGTGGAAAGTCCCCAGGCTCCCCAGCAGGCAGAAGTATGCAAAGCATGCATCTC
AATTAGTCAGCAACCAGGTGTGGAAAGTCCCCAGGCTCCCCAGCAGGCAGAAGTATGCAAAGCATGCATC
TCAATTAGTCAGCAACCATAGTCCCGCCCCTAACTCCGCCCATCCCGCCCCTAACTCCGCCCAGTTCCGC
CCATTCTCCGCCCCATGGCTGACTAATTTTTTTTATTTATGCAGAGGCCGAGGCCGCCTCTGCCTCTGAG
CTATTCCAGAAGTAGTGAGGAGGCTTTTTTGGAGGCCTAGGCTTTTGCAAAAAGCTCCCGGGAGCTTGTA
TATCCATTTTCGGATCTGATCAGCACGTGTTGACAATTAATCATCGGCATAGTATATCGGCATAGTATAA
TACGACAAGGTGAGGAACTAAACCATGACCGAGTACAAGCCCACGGTGCGCCTCGCCACCCGCGACGACG
TCCCCAGGGCCGTACGCACCCTCGCCGCCGCGTTCGCCGACTACCCCGCCACGCGCCACACCGTCGATCC
GGACCGCCACATCGAGCGGGTCACCGAGCTGCAAGAACTCTTCCTCACGCGCGTCGGGCTCGACATCGGC
AAGGTGTGGGTCGCGGACGACGGCGCCGCGGTGGCGGTCTGGACCACGCCGGAGAGCGTCGAAGCGGGGG
CGGTGTTCGCCGAGATCGGCCCGCGCATGGCCGAGTTGAGCGGTTCCCGGCTGGCCGCGCAGCAACAGAT
GGAAGGCCTCCTGGCGCCGCACCGGCCCAAGGAGCCCGCGTGGTTCCTGGCCACCGTCGGCGTCTCGCCC
GACCACCAGGGCAAGGGTCTGGGCAGCGCCGTCGTGCTCCCCGGAGTGGAGGCGGCCGAGCGCGCCGGGG
TGCCCGCCTTCCTGGAGACATCCGCGCCCCGCAACCTCCCCTTCTACGAGCGGCTCGGCTTCACCGTCAC
CGCCGACGTCGAGGTGCCCGAAGGACCGCGCACCTGGTGCATGACCCGCAAGCCCGGTGCCTGACACGTG
CTACGAGATTTCGATTCCACCGCCGCCTTCTATGAAAGGTTGGGCTTCGGAATCGTTTTCCGGGACGCCG
GCTGGATGATCCTCCAGCGCGGGGATCTCATGCTGGAGTTCTTCGCCCACCCCAACTTGTTTATTGCAGC
TTATAATGGTTACAAATAAAGCAATAGCATCACAAATTTCACAAATAAAGCATTTTTTTCACTGCATTCT
AGTTGTGGTTTGTCCAAACTCATCAATGTATCTTATCATGTCTGTATACCGTCGACCTCTAGCTAGAGCT
TGGCGTAATCATGGTCATTACCAATGCTTAATCAGTGAGGCACCTATCTCAGCGATCTGTCTATTTCGTT
CATCCATAGTTGCCTGACTCCCCGTCGTGTAGATAACTACGATACGGGAGGGCTTACCATCTGGCCCCAG
CGCTGCGATGATACCGCGAGAACCACGCTCACCGGCTCCGGATTTATCAGCAATAAACCAGCCAGCCGGA
AGGGCCGAGCGCAGAAGTGGTCCTGCAACTTTATCCGCCTCCATCCAGTCTATTAATTGTTGCCGGGAAG
CTAGAGTAAGTAGTTCGCCAGTTAATAGTTTGCGCAACGTTGTTGCCATCGCTACAGGCATCGTGGTGTC
ACGCTCGTCGTTTGGTATGGCTTCATTCAGCTCCGGTTCCCAACGATCAAGGCGAGTTACATGATCCCCC
ATGTTGTGCAAAAAAGCGGTTAGCTCCTTCGGTCCTCCGATCGTTGTCAGAAGTAAGTTGGCCGCAGTGT
TATCACTCATGGTTATGGCAGCACTGCATAATTCTCTTACTGTCATGCCATCCGTAAGATGCTTTTCTGT
GACTGGTGAGTACTCAACCAAGTCATTCTGAGAATAGTGTATGCGGCGACCGAGTTGCTCTTGCCCGGCG
TCAATACGGGATAATACCGCGCCACATAGCAGAACTTTAAAAGTGCTCATCATTGGAAAACGTTCTTCGG
GGCGAAAACTCTCAAGGATCTTACCGCTGTTGAGATCCAGTTCGATGTAACCCACTCGTGCACCCAACTG
ATCTTCAGCATCTTTTACTTTCACCAGCGTTTCTGGGTGAGCAAAAACAGGAAGGCAAAATGCCGCAAAA
AAGGGAATAAGGGCGACACGGAAATGTTGAATACTCATATTCTTCCTT
Features (pLannotate 1.2.2; 21 found; start..end, strand, type, name):
    119..143     -  CDS            KanR (fragment): aminoglycoside phosphotransferase; aph(3')-Ia; confers resistance to kanamycin
    254..842     +  rep_origin     ori: high-copy-number ColE1/pMB1/pBR322/pUC origin of replication
   1067..1084    +  terminator     rrnB T2 terminator (fragment): transcription terminator T2 from the E. coli rrnB gene
   1109..1128    -  CDS            lacZα (fragment): LacZα fragment of β-galactosidase; lacZ fragment
   1584..1600    +  protein_bind   lac operator: The lac repressor binds to the lac operator to inhibit transcription in E. coli. This inhibition can be relieved by adding lactose or isopropyl-β-D-thiogalactopyranoside (IPTG). lac repressor encoded by lacI
   1843..2146    +  enhancer       CMV enhancer: human cytomegalovirus immediate early enhancer
   2147..2350    +  promoter       CMV promoter: human cytomegalovirus (CMV) immediate early promoter
   2486..2529    +  intron         CMV intron (fragment): modified intron A from human cytomegalovirus
   2581..2599    +  promoter       SP6 promoter: promoter for bacteriophage SP6 RNA polymerase
   2603..2640    +  CDS            IgH signal sequence (fragment): signal sequence from the mouse immunoglobulin heavy chain variable region
   2725..3480    +  CDS            SIGLEC15 (fragment): SIG15_HUMAN - Also known as CD33L3. Experimental evidence at protein level: Swiss-Prot protein existence level 1. Binds sialylated glycoproteins. From Homo sapiens (Human).
   3496..4173    +  CDS            IGHG1 (fragment): IGHG1_HUMAN - Experimental evidence at protein level: Swiss-Prot protein existence level 1. Constant region of immunoglobulin heavy chains. Immunoglobulins, also known as antibodies, are membrane-bound or secreted glycoproteins produced by B lymphocytes. In the recognition phase of humoral immunity, the membrane-bound immunoglobulins serve as receptors which, upon binding of a specific antigen, trigger the clonal expansion and differentiation of B lymphocytes into immunoglobulins- secreting plasma cells. Secreted immunoglobulins mediate the effector phase of humoral immunity, which results in
   4388..4499    +  polyA_signal   bGH poly(A) signal: bovine growth hormone polyadenylation signal
   4500..4608    +  rep_origin     f1 ori (fragment): f1 bacteriophage origin of replication; arrow indicates direction of (+) strand synthesis
   4622..4951    +  promoter       SV40 promoter: SV40 enhancer and early promoter
   4999..5046    +  promoter       EM7 promoter: synthetic bacterial promoter&nbsp
   5065..5664    +  CDS            PuroR (fragment): puromycin N-acetyltransferase; pac from Streptomyces; confers resistance to puromycin
   5674..5799    +  CDS            ble (fragment): BLE_KLEPN - Experimental evidence at protein level: Swiss-Prot protein existence level 1. Binding protein with a strong affinity to the bleomycin family of antibiotics. Binds to CL990; an antimitotic-antibiotic compound. From Klebsiella pneumoniae.
   5794..5915    +  polyA_signal   SV40 poly(A) signal: SV40 polyadenylation signal
   5968..6828    -  CDS            AmpR: β-lactamase; bla; confers resistance to ampicillin, carbenicillin, and related antibiotics
   6831..89      -  promoter       AmpR promoter (fragment) (across the origin): bla
