[The description below was written by a language model from this plasmid's Addgene catalogue record and pLannotate feature annotations shown in this document.]
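Description:
pD649-HAsp-SIGLEC15-Fc(DAPA)-AviTag-6xHis is a mammalian expression plasmid built on the pD649 backbone for producing the extracellular domain of human SIGLEC15 (also called CD33L3), a sialylated-glycoprotein-binding cell-surface protein, as a secreted Fc fusion. In bacteria it replicates from a high-copy ColE1/pUC-type origin and is selected with ampicillin through a complete β-lactamase gene. The annotation also picks up short remnants of KanR, lacZα, an rrnB terminator and f1 ori, which appear to be backbone leftovers rather than functional parts.

Expression is driven by the human CMV immediate-early enhancer and promoter, followed by a fragment of CMV intron A and an SP6 phage promoter, which also serves as a sequencing primer site. The open reading frame starts with a secretion signal. The plasmid name calls it "HAsp", whereas the automated annotation matched part of it to a mouse IgH signal sequence, so its exact identity is not settled by the record. The SIGLEC15 ectodomain follows, cloned between retained NotI and AscI sites, and is joined to the human IgG1 Fc region carrying the D265A and P329A (DAPA) substitutions, which are generally used to reduce Fc effector interactions. A C-terminal AviTag allows site-specific biotinylation and a 6xHis tag allows metal-affinity purification; neither small tag was annotated in the feature table. A bGH polyadenylation signal terminates the transcript. A separate SV40 promoter/EM7 cassette with a puromycin resistance coding sequence and SV40 poly(A) could allow selection in mammalian cells.

The plasmid belongs to a collection used to map interactions among human IgSF cell-surface proteins. The depositor notes that some members may carry an IS4-like transposase insertion upstream of the CMV promoter, though none is annotated here.
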