Addgene plasmid #156698: pD649-HAsp-SIGLEC15-Fc(DAPA)-AviTag-6xHis
Purpose: Mammalian expression of cell-surface protein extracellular domain fused to Fc(DAPA)-Avi-6xHis. Protein is secreted from cells.
Depositing lab: Chris Garcia. Depositing organization: Stanford University. Publication: A Human IgSF Cell-Surface Interactome Reveals a Complex Network of Protein-Protein Interactions. Wojtowicz WM, Vielmetter J, Fernandes RA, Siepe DH, Eastman CL, Chisholm GB, Cox S, Klock H, Anderson PW, Rue SM, Miller JJ, Glaser SM, Bragstad ML, Vance J, Lam AW, Lesley SA, Zinn K, Garcia KC. Cell. 2020 Aug 20;182(4):1027-1043.e17. doi: 10.1016/j.cell.2020.07.025. PubMed 32822567.
Backbone
  Vector backbone: pD649
  Backbone size w/o insert (bp): 6106
  Vector type: Mammalian Expression
Growth in bacteria
  Bacterial resistance: Ampicillin, 100 μg/mL
  Growth temperature: 37°C
  Growth strain: DH5alpha
  Copy number: High Copy
Gene/Insert
  Gene/Insert name: SIGLEC15 (alt name: SIG15)
  Species: H. sapiens (human)
  Insert size (bp): 732
  Mutation: Fc region of human IgG contains D265A and P329A mutations (DAPA)
  Entrez Gene: SIGLEC15 (a.k.a. CD33L3, HsT1361, SIGLEC-15)
  Promoter: CMV/SP6
  Tag / fusion protein: Fc(DAPA)-AviTag-6xHis (C terminal on backbone)
  Cloning method: Restriction Enzyme; 5′ cloning site GCGGCCGC (not destroyed); 3′ cloning site GGCGCGCC (not destroyed)
  Sequencing primers: 5′ ATTTAGGTGACACTATAG; 3′ CACGTACCAGTTGAACTTCACC
Resource information
  A portion of this plasmid was derived from a plasmid made by: synthesis by ThermoFisher
Terms and licenses: Academic/Nonprofit Terms; Industry Terms: Not Available to Industry
Depositor comments: Some plasmids in this collection may have an IS4-like element ISVsa5 family transposase upstream of the CMV promoter.
How to cite: pD649-HAsp-SIGLEC15-Fc(DAPA)-AviTag-6xHis was a gift from Chris Garcia (Addgene plasmid # 156698 ; http://n2t.net/addgene:156698 ; RRID:Addgene_156698)
