>Addgene plasmid #156698 | pD649-HAsp-SIGLEC15-Fc(DAPA)-AviTag-6xHis | depositor partial sequence | sequence record 302506 | insert (extracellular domain)
TTTGTGCGGACCAAGATCGATACCACCGAGAACCTGCTGAACACCGAGGTGCACAGTTCTCCCGCTCAGA
GATGGTCTATGCAGGTCCCACCTGAAGTGTCTGCTGAAGCTGGGGATGCTGCCGTGCTGCCTTGTACCTT
TACACACCCTCACAGACACTACGACGGCCCTCTGACAGCTATTTGGAGAGCCGGCGAACCTTATGCCGGA
CCACAGGTGTTCAGATGTGCCGCCGCTAGAGGATCTGAGCTGTGTCAGACAGCCCTGAGCCTGCACGGAA
GATTCAGACTGCTGGGCAACCCCAGACGGAACGATCTGAGCCTGAGAGTGGAAAGACTGGCCCTGGCCGA
CGATCGGAGATACTTCTGCAGAGTGGAATTTGCCGGCGACGTGCACGACAGATATGAGAGCAGACACGGC
GTGCGGCTGCATGTGACAGCTGCCCCTAGAATCGTGAACATCAGCGTGCTGCCATCTCCAGCTCACGCCT
TTAGAGCCCTGTGTACAGCTGAAGGCGAACCTCCTCCTGCTCTTGCTTGGAGTGGACCTGCTCTGGGAAA
TTCTCTGGCCGCCGTCAGATCTCCTAGAGAAGGACACGGACACCTGGTCACAGCTGAGCTGCCTGCTCTG
ACCCACGATGGCAGATACACCTGTACAGCCGCCAATAGCCTGGGCAGATCTGAGGCCAGCGTGTACCTGT
TCAGATTTCATGGCGCCAGCGGCGCCTCTACA
